Addgene plasmid #209511: EC67896
Purpose: Cloning protospacers for Cas12a editing
Depositing lab: Wendy Harwood & Cristobal Uauy. Depositing organization: John Innes Centre. Publication: An optimised CRISPR Cas9 and Cas12a mutagenesis toolkit for Barley and Wheat. Lawrenson T, Clarke M, Kirby R, Forner M, Steuernagel B, Brown JKM, Harwood W. Plant Methods. 2024 Aug 13;20(1):123. doi: 10.1186/s13007-024-01234-y. PubMed 39138524.
Backbone
  Vector backbone: Unknown
  Vector type: CRISPR
  Selectable markers: LacZ
Growth in bacteria
  Bacterial resistance: Ampicillin, 100 μg/mL
  Growth temperature: 37°C
  Growth strain: DH5alpha
  Copy number: High Copy
Gene/Insert
  Gene/Insert name: Cas12a-tRNA-DR-DR
  Species: Lachnospiraceae bacterium
  Promoter: TaU6
  Cloning method: Restriction Enzyme; 5′ cloning site unknown (unknown if destroyed)
Terms and licenses: Academic/Nonprofit Terms; Industry Terms: Not Available to Industry
Depositor comments: GoldeGate level 1 position 7
How to cite: EC67896 was a gift from Wendy Harwood & Cristobal Uauy (Addgene plasmid # 209511 ; http://n2t.net/addgene:209511 ; RRID:Addgene_209511)
