[The description below was written by a language model from this plasmid's Addgene catalogue record and pLannotate feature annotations shown in this document.]
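Description:
EC67896 is a small (about 3.4 kb) high-copy E. coli cloning plasmid that serves as a guide-RNA acceptor module for Cas12a genome editing in cereals, forming part of a CRISPR toolkit developed for barley and wheat. The backbone is not named in the record, but the annotated features show a ColE1/pUC-type origin of replication and an ampicillin resistance gene (β-lactamase with its own promoter) for propagation and selection in bacteria, along with remnants of an M13 origin, a T7 promoter and lacZα/lacI fragments typical of pUC-derived cloning vectors. The depositor describes it as a Golden Gate level 1 module for position 7, meaning it is intended to be assembled in a defined slot alongside other transcription units in a higher-level multigene construct.

The payload is listed as a Cas12a-tRNA-DR-DR cassette under the wheat TaU6 promoter, with the Cas12a system attributed to Lachnospiraceae bacterium. At this size, and with no nuclease coding sequence annotated, the plasmid appears to carry only the guide expression unit rather than Cas12a itself. The feature table identifies a tRNA followed by a complete lac promoter/operator–MCS–lacZα unit. This is consistent with a design in which the lacZα cassette sits between two Cas12a direct repeats and is replaced when a protospacer is cloned in, allowing blue/white screening for recombinants. The TaU6 promoter and the direct repeats are not themselves annotated, so their exact positions, and the restriction enzymes used for cloning, cannot be confirmed from the record. The tRNA would be expected to promote processing of the transcript by endogenous plant RNases, while flanking direct repeats allow Cas12a to excise the mature crRNA.
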