Features (pLannotate 1.2.2; 16 found; start..end, strand, type, name):
      3..134     -  rep_origin     M13 ori (fragment): M13 bacteriophage origin of replication; arrow indicates direction of (+) strand synthesis
    155..311     -  CDS            lacZα (fragment): LacZα fragment of β-galactosidase; lacZ fragment
    320..338     +  promoter       T7 promoter: promoter for bacteriophage T7 RNA polymerase
    746..816     +  ncRNA          tRNA: Accession: RF00005 - tRNA
    845..887     +  CDS            lacI (fragment): lac repressor; lacI; The lac repressor binds to the lac operator to inhibit transcription in E. coli. This inhibition can be relieved by adding lactose or isopropyl-β-D-thiogalactopyranoside (IPTG).
    900..921     +  protein_bind   CAP binding site: CAP binding activates transcription in the presence of cAMP. E. coli catabolite activator protein
    936..966     +  promoter       lac promoter: promoter for the E. coli lac operon
    974..990     +  protein_bind   lac operator: The lac repressor binds to the lac operator to inhibit transcription in E. coli. This inhibition can be relieved by adding lactose or isopropyl-β-D-thiogalactopyranoside (IPTG). lac repressor encoded by lacI
   1027..1083    -  misc_feature   MCS: pUC18/19 multiple cloning site
   1080..1237    +  CDS            lacZα (fragment): LacZα fragment of β-galactosidase; lacZ fragment
   1243..1342    -  misc_feature   bom (fragment): basis of mobility region from pBR322
   1496..1543    -  CDS            lacI (fragment): lac repressor; lacI; The lac repressor binds to the lac operator to inhibit transcription in E. coli. This inhibition can be relieved by adding lactose or isopropyl-β-D-thiogalactopyranoside (IPTG).
   1580..1620    -  rep_origin     RSF ori (fragment): Plasmids containing the RSF 1030 origin of replication can be propagated in E. coli cells that contain additional plasmids with compatible origins.
   1698..2286    -  rep_origin     ori: high-copy-number ColE1/pMB1/pBR322/pUC origin of replication
   2457..3317    -  CDS            AmpR: β-lactamase; bla; confers resistance to ampicillin, carbenicillin, and related antibiotics
   3318..3422    -  promoter       AmpR promoter: bla
>Addgene plasmid #209511 | EC67896 | addgene full sequence | sequence record 413829 | Addgene NGS Result
CTAAATTGTAAGCGTTAATATTTTGTTAAAATTCGCGTTAAATTTTTGTTAAATCAGCTCATTTTTTAAC
CAATAGGCCGAAATCGGCAAAATCCCTTATAAATCAAAAGAATAGACCGAGATAGGGTTGAGTGGCCGCT
ACAGGGCGCTCCCATTCGCCATTCAGGCTGCGCAACTGTTGGGAAGGGCGTTTCGGTGCGGGCCTCTTCG
CTATTACGCCAGCTGGCGAAAGGGGGATGTGCTGCAAGGCGATTAAGTTGGGTAACGCCAGGGTTTTCCC
AGTCACGACGTTGTAAAACGACGGCCAGTGAGCGCGACGTAATACGACTCACTATAGGGCGAATTGGCGG
AAGGCCGTCAAGGCCGCATCGCATGAAGACAAGAGCGACCAAGCCCGTTATTCTGACAGTTCTGGTGCTC
AACACATTTATATTTATCAAGGAGCACATTGTTACTCACTGCTAGGAGGGAATCGAACTAGGAATATTGA
TCAGAGGAACTACGAGAGAGCTGAAGATAACTGCCCTCTAGCTCTCACTGATCTGGGTCGCATAGTGAGA
TGCAGCCCACGTGAGTTCAGCAACGGTCTAGCGCTGGGCTTTTAGGCCCGCATGATCGGGCTTTTGTCGG
GTGGTCGACGTGTTCACGATTGGGGAGAGCAACGCAGCAGTTCCTCTTAGTTTAGTCCCACCTCGCCTGT
CCAGCAGAGTTCTGACCGGTTTATAAACTCGCTTGCTGCATCAGACTTGCCAGTGGTCTAGTGGTAGAAT
AGTACCCTGCCACGGTACAGACCCGGGTTCGATTCCCGGCTGGAAATAATTTCTACTAAGTGTAGATTGA
GACCGCAGCTGGCACGACAGGTTTGCCGACTGGAAAGCGGGCAGTGAGCGCAACGCAATTAATGTGAGTT
AGCTCACTCATTAGGCACCCCAGGCTTTACACTTTATGCTTCCGGCTCGTATGTTGTGTGGAATTGTGAG
CGGATAACAATTTCACACAGGAAACAGCTATGACCATGATTACGCCAAGCTTGCATGCCTGCAGGTCGAC
TCTAGAGGATCCCCGGGTACCGAGCTCGAATTCACTGGCCGTCGTTTTACAACGTCGTGACTGGGAAAAC
CCTGGCGTTACCCAACTTAATCGCCTTGCAGCACATCCCCCTTTCGCCAGCTGGCGTAATAGCGAAGAGG
CCCGCACCGATCGCCCTTCCCAACAGTTGCGCAGCCTGAATGGCGAATGGCGCCTGATGCGGTATTTTCT
CCTTACGCATCTGTGCGGTATTTCACACCGCATATGGTGCACTCTCAGTACAATCTGCTCTGATGCCGCA
TAGTTAAGCCAGCCCCGACACCCGCCAACACCCGCTGACGCGCCCTGACGGGCTTGTCTGCTCCCGGCAT
CCGCTTACAGACAAGCTGTGACGGTCTCATAATTTCTACTAAGTGTAGATTTTTTTTGCCTTGTCTTCCT
GGCCTGGGCCTCATGGGCCTTCCGCTCACTGCCCGCTTTCCAGTCGGGAAACCTGTCGTGCCAGCTGCAT
TAACATGGTCATAGCTGTTTCCTTGCGTATTGGGCGCTCTCCGCTTCCTCGCTCACTGACTCGCTGCGCT
CGGTCGTTCGGGTAAAGCCTGGGGTGCCTAATGAGCAAAAGGCCAGCAAAAGGCCAGGAACCGTAAAAAG
GCCGCGTTGCTGGCGTTTTTCCATAGGCTCCGCCCCCCTGACGAGCATCACAAAAATCGACGCTCAAGTC
AGAGGTGGCGAAACCCGACAGGACTATAAAGATACCAGGCGTTTCCCCCTGGAAGCTCCCTCGTGCGCTC
TCCTGTTCCGACCCTGCCGCTTACCGGATACCTGTCCGCCTTTCTCCCTTCGGGAAGCGTGGCGCTTTCT
CATAGCTCACGCTGTAGGTATCTCAGTTCGGTGTAGGTCGTTCGCTCCAAGCTGGGCTGTGTGCACGAAC
CCCCCGTTCAGCCCGACCGCTGCGCCTTATCCGGTAACTATCGTCTTGAGTCCAACCCGGTAAGACACGA
CTTATCGCCACTGGCAGCAGCCACTGGTAACAGGATTAGCAGAGCGAGGTATGTAGGCGGTGCTACAGAG
TTCTTGAAGTGGTGGCCTAACTACGGCTACACTAGAAGAACAGTATTTGGTATCTGCGCTCTGCTGAAGC
CAGTTACCTTCGGAAAAAGAGTTGGTAGCTCTTGATCCGGCAAACAAACCACCGCTGGTAGCGGTGGTTT
TTTTGTTTGCAAGCAGCAGATTACGCGCAGAAAAAAAGGATCTCAAGAAGATCCTTTGATCTTTTCTACG
GGGTCTGACGCTCAGTGGAACGAAAACTCACGTTAAGGGATTTTGGTCATGAGATTATCAAAAAGGATCT
TCACCTAGATCCTTTTAAATTAAAAATGAAGTTTTAAATCAATCTAAAGTATATATGAGTAAACTTGGTC
TGACAGTTACCAATGCTTAATCAGTGAGGCACCTATCTCAGCGATCTGTCTATTTCGTTCATCCATAGTT
GCCTGACTCCCCGTCGTGTAGATAACTACGATACGGGAGGGCTTACCATCTGGCCCCAGTGCTGCAATGA
TACCGCGAGAACCACGCTCACCGGCTCCAGATTTATCAGCAATAAACCAGCCAGCCGGAAGGGCCGAGCG
CAGAAGTGGTCCTGCAACTTTATCCGCCTCCATCCAGTCTATTAATTGTTGCCGGGAAGCTAGAGTAAGT
AGTTCGCCAGTTAATAGTTTGCGCAACGTTGTTGCCATTGCTACAGGCATCGTGGTGTCACGCTCGTCGT
TTGGTATGGCTTCATTCAGCTCCGGTTCCCAACGATCAAGGCGAGTTACATGATCCCCCATGTTGTGCAA
AAAAGCGGTTAGCTCCTTCGGTCCTCCGATCGTTGTCAGAAGTAAGTTGGCCGCAGTGTTATCACTCATG
GTTATGGCAGCACTGCATAATTCTCTTACTGTCATGCCATCCGTAAGATGCTTTTCTGTGACTGGTGAGT
ACTCAACCAAGTCATTCTGAGAATAGTGTATGCGGCGACCGAGTTGCTCTTGCCCGGCGTCAATACGGGA
TAATACCGCGCCACATAGCAGAACTTTAAAAGTGCTCATCATTGGAAAACGTTCTTCGGGGCGAAAACTC
TCAAGGATCTTACCGCTGTTGAGATCCAGTTCGATGTAACCCACTCGTGCACCCAACTGATCTTCAGCAT
CTTTTACTTTCACCAGCGTTTCTGGGTGAGCAAAAACAGGAAGGCAAAATGCCGCAAAAAAGGGAATAAG
GGCGACACGGAAATGTTGAATACTCATACTCTTCCTTTTTCAATATTATTGAAGCATTTATCAGGGTTAT
TGTCTCATGAGCGGATACATATTTGAATGTATTTAGAAAAATAAACAAATAGGGGTTCCGCGCACATTTC
CCCGAAAAGTGCCAC
